>Addgene plasmid #219903 | pCfb13228 | addgene full sequence | sequence record 435430 | Addgene NGS Result
TTCGTAGATAATGGAATACAAATGGATATCCAGAGTATACACATGGATAGTATACACTGACACGACAATT
CTGTATCTCTTTATGTTAACTACTGTGAGGCATTAAATAGAGCTTGATATATAAAATGTTACATTTCACA
GTCTGAACTTTTGCAGATTACCTAATTTGGTAAGATATTAATTATGAACTGAAAGTTGATGGCATCCCTA
AATTTGATGCAACGGAATGCGTGCGATAGTGAATCATTGCTAACAGATCAAGTAATCGTATCAATCGTTC
CACGTCTTATCCAGACTCGATTTCCGCCCTAACCTAAGGAAACTGCTGAGTAATTTCGAGGTTGGTTCCT
AACAAAAGCCAAGAAACGCGCCGATGGTTTAGTGGTAAAATCCATCGTTGCCATCGATGGGCCCCCGGTT
CGATTCCGGGTCGGCGCAGGTGTGACCTATGACCCAAGGTTTTAGAGCTAGAAATAGCAAGTTAAAATAA
GGCTAGTCCGTTATCAACTTGAAAAAGTGGCACCGAGTCGGTGGTGCTTTTTTTGTGTGGGTACGGTAGC
CATCAACGAGTTGTACAATAGGACCAGGTGAGTACGAGACCGGAGCGCGTCGACGCAGACGATGACGAGA
CGCACACAGATGCAGAATCCCCGACACCGGCGAACGGCCCCAAGCCGGCCTTCTTGTAATGTTTTTTGCT
TCCCGTGACACGACAAGATGACTGAAGAGCTCTTCAATGAGCTTCCCCCAACAAGTAATAGCGCCGGGCC
AACGGCTCAACGAGCTTCTGGAGGCCATCAAACAGGAGTTCGACTCCGTGACCAACGAGGCGTCCGTCTA
CCGGCTGCACAAGGACGAGTTTGACGTCAAGGTGAACCAGCAGACGTCAGATCTGGGCATCGCGTGCATT
CGCGGCCGCAATCGCGTGCATTCGCGGCCGCAAATTTAAATCCCCACTTCAGAAGTTCCTATACTTTCTA
GAGAATAGGAACTTCACTATAGAGTCGAATAAGGGCGACACCCCATAATTAGCCCGGGCGAAAGGCCCAG
TCTTTCGACTGAGCCTTTCGTTTTATTTGATGCCTGGCAGTTCCCTACTCTCGCATGGGGAGTCCCCACA
CTACCATCGGCGCTACGGCGTTTCACTTCTGAGTTCGGCATGGGGTCAGGTGGGACCACCGCGCTACTGC
CGCCAGGCAAACAAGGGGTGTTATGAGCCATATTCAGGTATAAATGGGCTCGCGATAATGTTCAGAATTG
GTTAATTGGTTGTAACACTGACCCCTATTTGTTTATTTTTCTAAATACATTCAAATATGTATCCGCTCAT
GAGACAATAACCCTGATAAATGCTTCAATAATATTGAAAAAGGAAGAATATGAGTATTCAACATTTCCGT
GTCGCCCTTATTCCCTTTTTTGCGGCATTTTGCCTTCCTGTTTTTGCTCACCCAGAAACGCTGGTGAAAG
TAAAAGATGCTGAAGATCAGTTGGGTGCACGAGTGGGTTACATCGAACTGGATCTCAACAGCGGTAAGAT
CCTTGAGAGTTTTCGCCCCGAAGAACGTTTTCCAATGATGAGCACTTTTAAAGTTCTGCTATGTGGCGCG
GTATTATCCCGTATTGACGCCGGGCAAGAGCAACTCGGTCGCCGCATACACTATTCTCAGAATGACTTGG
TTGAGTACTCACCAGTCACAGAAAAGCATCTTACGGATGGCATGACAGTAAGAGAATTATGCAGTGCTGC
CATAACCATGAGTGATAACACTGCGGCCAACTTACTTCTGACAACGATCGGAGGACCGAAGGAGCTAACC
GCTTTTTTGCACAACATGGGGGATCATGTAACTCGCCTTGATCGTTGGGAACCGGAGCTGAATGAAGCCA
TACCAAACGACGAGCGTGACACCACGATGCCTGTAGCGATGGCAACAACGTTGCGCAAACTATTAACTGG
CGAACTACTTACTCTAGCTTCCCGGCAACAATTAATAGACTGGATGGAGGCGGATAAAGTTGCAGGACCA
CTTCTGCGCTCGGCCCTTCCGGCTGGCTGGTTTATTGCTGATAAATCCGGAGCCGGTGAGCGTGGTTCTC
GCGGTATCATCGCAGCGCTGGGGCCAGATGGTAAGCCCTCCCGTATCGTAGTTATCTACACGACGGGGAG
TCAGGCAACTATGGATGAACGAAATAGACAGATCGCTGAGATAGGTGCCTCACTGATTAAGCATTGGTAA
GCAGAGCATTACGCTGACTTGACGGGACGGCGCAAGCTCATGACCAAAATCCCTTAACGTGAGTTACGCG
CGCGTCGTTCCACTGAGCGTCAGACCCCGTAGAAAAGATCAAAGGATCTTCTTGAGATCCTTTTTTTCTG
CGCGTAATCTGCTGCTTGCAAACAAAAAAACCACCGCTACCAGCGGTGGTTTGTTTGCCGGATCAAGAGC
TACCAACTCTTTTTCCGAAGGTAACTGGCTTCAGCAGAGCGCAGATACCAAATACTGTTCTTCTAGTGTA
GCCGTAGTTAGCCCACCACTTCAAGAACTCTGTAGCACCGCCTACATACCTCGCTCTGCTAATCCTGTTA
CCAGTGGCTGCTGCCAGTGGCGATAAGTCGTGTCTTACCGGGTTGGACTCAAGACGATAGTTACCGGATA
AGGCGCAGCGGTCGGGCTGAACGGGGGGTTCGTGCACACAGCCCAGCTTGGAGCGAACGACCTACACCGA
ACTGAGATACCTACAGCGTGAGCTATGAGAAAGCGCCACGCTTCCCGAAGGGAGAAAGGCGGACAGGTAT
CCGGTAAGCGGCAGGGTCGGAACAGGAGAGCGCACGAGGGAGCTTCCAGGGGGAAACGCCTGGTATCTTT
ATAGTCCTGTCGGGTTTCGCCACCTCTGACTTGAGCGTCGATTTTTGTGATGCTCGTCAGGGGGGCGGAG
CCTATGGAAAAACGCCAGCAACGCGGCCTTTTTACGGTTCCTGGCCTTTTGCTGGCCTTTTGCTCACATG
TTCTTTCCTGCGTTATCCCCTGATTCTGTGGATAACCGTATTACCGCCTTTGAGTGAGCTGATACCGCTC
GCCGCAGCCGAACGACCGAGCGCAGCGAGTCAGTGAGCGAGGAAGCGGAAGGCGAGAGTAGGGAACTGCC
AGGCATCAAACTAAGCAGAAGGCCCCTGACGGATGGCCTTTTTGCGTTTCTACAAACTCTTTCTGTGTTG
TAAAACGACGGCCAGTCTTAAGCTCGGGCCCCCTGGGCGGTTCTGATAACGAGTAATCGTTAATCCGCAA
ATAACGTAAAAACCCGCTTCGGCGGGTTTTTTTATGGGGGGAGTTTAGGGAAAGAGCATTTGTCAGAATA
TTTAAGGGCGCCTGTCACTTTGCTTGATATATGAGAATTATTTAACCTTATAAATGAGAAAAAAGCAACG
CACTTTAAATAAGATACGTTGCTTTTTCGATTGATGAACACCTATAATTAAACTATTCATCTATTATTTA
TGATTTTTTGTATATACAATATTTCTAGTTTGTTAAAGAGAATTAAGAAAATAAATCTCGAAAATAATAA
AGGGAAAATCAGTTTTTGATATCAAAATTATACATGTCAACGATAATACAAAATATAATACAAACTATAA
GATGTTATCAGTATTTATTATGCATTTAGAATAAATTTTGTGTCGCCCTTATTCGACTCACTATAGAAGT
TCCTATTCTCTAGAAAGTATAGGAACTTCACTTCATTTTATTTAAATTCGCGGCCGCTATGTCTGATAAA
AGGATGTAACATAGGCAAGCTGCTCGTGAGTGTTGAGTACGAACCTTAGATCCAAATCACCCGCACCCAC
GGATATACTTGCTTGAATATACAGTAGTAAGGAGTTTGGCGCCCGTTTTTTCGAGCCCCACACGTTTCGG
TGAGTATGAGCGGCGGCAGATTCGAGCGTTTCCGGTTTCCGCGGCTGGACGAGAGCCCATGATGGGGGCT
CCCACCACCAGCAATCAGGGCCCTGATTACACACCCACCTGTAATGTCATGCTGTTCATCGTGGTTAATG
CTGCTGTGTGCTGTGTGTGTGTGTTGTTTGGCGCTCATTGTTGCGTTATGCAGCGTACACCACAATATTG
GAAGCTTATTAGCCTTTCTATTTTTTCGTTTGCAAGGCTTAACAACATTGCTGTGGAGAGGGATGGGGAT
ATGGAGGCCGCTGGAGGGAGTCGGAGAGGCGTTTTGGAGCGGCTTGGCCTGGCGCCCAGCTCGCGAAACG
CACCTAGGACCCTTTGGCACGCCGAAATGTGCCACTTTTCAGTCTAGTAACGCCTTACCTACGTCATTCC
ATGCATGCATGTTTGCGCCTTTTTTCCCTTGCCCTTGATCGCCACACAGTACAGTGCACTGTACAGTGGA
GGTTTTGGGGGGGTCTTAGATGGGAGCTAAAAGCGGCCTAGCGGTACACTAGTGGGATTGTATGGAGTGG
CATGGAGCCTAGGTGGAGCCTGACAGGACGCACGACCGGCTAGCCCGTGACAGACGATGGGTGGCTCCTG
TTGTCCACCGCGTACAAATGTTTGGGCCAAAGTCTTGTCAGCCTTGCTTGCGAACCTAATTCCCAATTTT
GTCACTTCGCACCCCCATTGATCGAGCCCTAACCCCTGCCCATCAGGCAATCCAATTAAGCTCGCATTGT
CTGCCTTGTTTAGTTTGGCTCCTGCCCGTTTCGGCGTCCACTTGCACAAACACAAACAAGCATTATATAT
AAGGCTCGTCTCTCCCTCCCAACCACACTCACTTTTTTGCCCGTCTTCCCTTGCTAACACAAAAGTCAAG
AACACAAACAACCACCCCAACCCCCTTACACACAAGACATATCTACAGCAATGGGTAAAAAGCCTGAACT
CACCGCGACGTCTGTCGAGAAGTTTCTGATCGAAAAGTTCGACAGCGTCTCCGACCTGATGCAGCTCTCG
GAGGGCGAAGAATCTCGTGCTTTCAGCTTCGATGTAGGAGGGCGTGGATATGTCCTGCGGGTAAATAGCT
GCGCCGATGGTTTCTACAAAGATCGTTATGTTTATCGGCACTTTGCATCGGCCGCGCTCCCGATTCCGGA
AGTGCTTGACATTGGGGAATTCAGCGAGAGCCTGACCTATTGCATCTCCCGCCGTGCACAGGGTGTCACG
TTGCAAGACCTGCCTGAAACCGAACTGCCCGCTGTTCTGCAGCCGGTCGCGGAGGCAATGGATGCCATTG
CTGCGGCCGATCTTAGCCAGACGAGCGGGTTCGGCCCATTCGGACCGCAAGGAATCGGTCAATACACTAC
ATGGCGTGATTTCATATGCGCGATTGCTGATCCCCATGTGTATCACTGGCAAACTGTGATGGACGACACC
GTCAGTGCGTCCGTCGCGCAGGCTCTCGATGAGCTGATGCTTTGGGCCGAGGACTGCCCCGAAGTCCGGC
ACCTCGTGCACGCGGATTTCGGCTCCAACAATGTCCTGACGGACAATGGCCGCATAACAGCGGTCATTGA
CTGGAGCGAGGCGATGTTCGGGGATTCCCAATACGAGGTCGCCAACATCTTCTTCTGGAGGCCGTGGTTG
GCTTGTATGGAGCAGCAGACGCGCTACTTCGAGCGGAGGCATCCGGAGCTTGCAGGATCGCCGCGGCTCC
GGGCGTATATGCTCCGCATTGGTCTTGACCAACTCTATCAGAGCTTGGTTGACGGCAATTTCGATGATGC
AGCTTGGGCGCAGGGTCGATGCGACGCAATCGTCCGATCCGGAGCCGGGACTGTCGGGCGTACACAAATC
GCCCGCAGAAGCGCGGCCGTCTGGACCGATGGCTGTGTAGAAGTACTCGCCGATAGTGGAAACCGACGCC
CCAGCACTCGTCCGAGGGCAAAGGAATAATCATGTAATTAGTTATGTCACGCTTACATTCACGCCCTCCC
CCCACATCCGCTCTAACCGAAAAGGAAGGAGTTAGACAACCTGAAGTCTAGGTCCCTATTTATTTTTTTA
TAGTTATGTTAGTATTAAGAACGTTATTTATATTTCAAATTTTTCTTTTTTTTCTGTACAGACGCGTGTA
CGCATGTAACATTATACTGAAAACCTTGCTTGAGAAGGTTTTGGGACGCTCGAGCAGGCTTGGAGGCGAC
GTGGCAGTGGCTCGCGGGAGGATCGGCGGGAAACTCCGGGATATCCGTCGAGAGTTTACACGTGAATGGG
CAGCGCAATCCGTTGACGACGATACGACTGGCAAAGTAGCGACGATACCTGCCAGACAGGTGACATGTGC
AGGCCGCACTAACAAGGAAACGGGCGCTGGGGGGGGCGGGCTTCTAGACTTTGCCCTTGAACAGGAATCT
AGTGGGGGCTTGTCTTTCCGCCAATGGGGGAGCGCCTGTTGAGCGACCGTGCATGCTGGAACGCCAAGTG
TATGTACAGCTGGTGGTCTCGCAGCGGTATGTGACGGGACTTACATCTCTCGTTTTTTCATGACCACGTT
TTCACAGGCTCGGAGGTACGTTAAAGTTTTGAAGGCTGCATCTGAACCGAGGTATGGGGGAGTTTGAACA
GCAACAGTGTTGGGGCTGAGGGGGCCAAGATCGGGGCAAGCAGAGGTCTTAGATCAATTGTGGGGATCCC
AAAGGGCTCGTTATCACCTTTTTCCACCCAATTCGGGTCCCAATTGATCCACTACTGGCTTGCCCAAGTT
ACCCCAGAAATGCCGCCCCGGATTTCTCCAAAAACCTAATAAGCTTCATGGAACTTGGTGGAAGTGACTT
TCTACAGAGTGGAGAGAACCGTGGACACGTGGCAATGGCGCTGACCGTGTCCCCGAGCCGAATCGACGTG
AGGGGAGAACGGAGTATCTGCGGTCATGTGACCTTCCAGAGCGGCGTCGCCAGTGTGCACGCGGTGACCC
CCAGTTTGGGTCTCTGTCACACGCATACTACCTCGGCTCTCCACATGCTGAACTTTATCTTTCGTGGGGA
TCATACCGAAAGTTGCAACTACCAGGTGTATATAAAGCCTGGTAGACTCCCCCCACTTTGGACCTCATCC
AACCAAGACACACAAAAATGGACCGACTTAACAACCTCGCCACCCAGCTCGAGCAGAACCCCGCCAA
Features (pLannotate 1.2.2; 15 found; start..end, strand, type, name):
    367..437     +  ncRNA          tRNA: Accession: RF00005 - tRNA
    459..533     +  misc_RNA       gRNA scaffold: guide RNA scaffold for the Streptococcus pyogenes CRISPR/Cas9 system
    773..895     +  CDS            TUP1 (fragment): TUP1_YEAST - Also known as AAR1, AER2, AMM1, CYC9, FLK1, SFL2, UMR7. Experimental evidence at protein level: Swiss-Prot protein existence level 1. Acts as component of the CYC8-TUP1 corepressor complex which is involved in the repression of many genes in a wide variety of physiological processes including heme-regulated and catabolite repressed genes. May also be involved in the derepression of at least some target genes. The complex is recruited to target genes by interaction with DNA-bound transcriptional repressors, like MATALPHA2, MIG1, RFX1 and SKO1. The complex recruits histone deacetyla
    962..995     -  protein_bind   FRT (minimal): supports FLP-mediated excision but not integration (Turan and Bode, 2011) FLP recombinase from the Saccharomyces cerevisiae 2μ plasmid
   1039..1079    -  terminator     rrnB T1 terminator (fragment): transcription terminator T1 from the E. coli rrnB gene
   1081..1196    -  ncRNA          5S rRNA: Accession: RF00001 - 5S ribosomal RNA
   1227..1251    +  CDS            KanR (fragment): aminoglycoside phosphotransferase; aph(3')-Ia; confers resistance to kanamycin
   1281..1377    +  promoter       AmpR promoter (fragment): bla
   1380..2240    +  CDS            AmpR: β-lactamase; bla; confers resistance to ampicillin, carbenicillin, and related antibiotics
   2362..2950    +  rep_origin     ori: high-copy-number ColE1/pMB1/pBR322/pUC origin of replication
   3175..3192    +  terminator     rrnB T2 terminator (fragment): transcription terminator T2 from the E. coli rrnB gene
   3217..3236    -  CDS            lacZα (fragment): LacZα fragment of β-galactosidase; lacZ fragment
   3706..3739    +  protein_bind   FRT (minimal): supports FLP-mediated excision but not integration (Turan and Bode, 2011) FLP recombinase from the Saccharomyces cerevisiae 2μ plasmid
   4887..5908    +  CDS            HygR (fragment): aminoglycoside phosphotransferase from E. coli; aph(4)-Ia; confers resistance to hygromycin
   5910..6143    +  terminator     CYC1 terminator (fragment): S. cerevisiae CYC1; transcription terminator for CYC1
