[The description below was written by a language model from this plasmid's Addgene catalogue record and pLannotate feature annotations shown in this document.]
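Description:
pCfb13228 is a yeast shuttle plasmid of about 7.1 kb, built on the depositing laboratory's own backbone, that serves as the TF38-specific base plasmid of the TUNEYALI system for tuning gene expression in Yarrowia lipolytica. It is propagated in E. coli through a high-copy ColE1/pUC-type origin with ampicillin selection (AmpR under its bla promoter). In yeast it is selected with hygromycin, using a HygR coding sequence followed by a CYC1 terminator. The promoter driving HygR is not annotated, and no yeast replication element is identified in the feature table. The table also lists no Cas9 gene, so the nuclease is presumably supplied separately, although the record does not say how.

The payload combines a CRISPR guide with a repair template. An annotated tRNA sits directly upstream of the spacer position and the S. pyogenes gRNA scaffold. This layout is typical of tRNA-driven or tRNA-processed guide expression, here directing Cas9 to the transcription factor gene TF38 (YALI1_A14345g). Homology arms matching the TF38 locus accompany the guide. A short hit annotated as a TUP1 fragment just downstream of the scaffold may reflect sequence similarity within this Yarrowia homology region, but the record does not confirm that. Two minimal FRT sites flank the bacterial backbone segment, and several short fragments (rrnB terminators, 5S rRNA, KanR, lacZα) appear to be backbone remnants whose roles are not described.

According to the depositor, the plasmid can be used in two ways. Promoters can be inserted by Golden Gate assembly to build libraries that replace the native TF38 promoter, or the plasmid can be used as is to knock out TF38.
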