Addgene plasmid #219903: pCfb13228
Purpose: The base plasmid of TUNEYALI for TF38
Depositing lab: Irina Borodina. Depositing organization: Danmarks Tekniske Universitet. Publication: High-throughput metabolic engineering of Yarrowia lipolytica through gene expression tuning. Jiang W, Wang S, Ahlheit D, Fumagalli T, Yang Z, Ramanathan S, Jiang X, Weber T, Dahlin J, Borodina I. Proc Natl Acad Sci U S A. 2025 Jun 10;122(23):e2426686122. doi: 10.1073/pnas.2426686122. Epub 2025 Jun 3. PubMed 40460129.
Backbone
  Vector backbone: Our own backbone
  Vector type: Yeast Expression
  Selectable markers: Hygromycin
Growth in bacteria
  Bacterial resistance: Ampicillin, 100 μg/mL
  Growth temperature: 37°C
  Growth strain: DH5alpha
  Copy number: High Copy
Gene/Insert
  Gene/Insert name: Contains gRNA targeting TF38 (YALI1_A14345g) and homologous arm matching TF38
  gRNA/shRNA sequence: GGTGTGACCTATGACCCAAG
  Species: Yarrowia lipolytica
  Cloning method: Gibson Cloning
Terms and licenses: Academic/Nonprofit Terms; Industry Terms: Not Available to Industry
Depositor comments: This plasmid contains gRNA targeting TF38 (YALI1_A14345g) and homologous arm matching TF38, which can be used for library construction by inserting promoters using a golden gate or directly knocking TF38 out.
How to cite: pCfb13228 was a gift from Irina Borodina (Addgene plasmid # 219903 ; http://n2t.net/addgene:219903 ; RRID:Addgene_219903)
